>Addgene plasmid #23020 | pET15b-hnRNP-H | addgene full sequence | sequence record 386564 | Addgene NGS Result
TAATACGACTCACTATAGGGGAATTGTGAGCGGATAACAATTCCCCTCTAGAAATAATTTTGTTTAACTT
TAAGAAGGAGATATACCATGGGCAGCAGCCATCATCATCATCATCACAGCAGCGGCCTGGTGCCGCGCGG
CAGCCATATGCTCGAGATGATGTTGGGCACGGAGGGTGGAGAGGGATTCGTGGTGAAGGTCCGGGGCTTG
CCCTGGTCTTGCTCGGCCGATGAAGTGCAGAGGTTTTTTTCTGACTGCAAAATTCAAAATGGGGCTCAAG
GTATTCGTTTCATCTACACCAGAGAAGGCAGACCAAGTGGCGAGGCTTTTGTTGAACTTGAATCAGAAGA
TGAAGTCAAATTGGCCCTGAAAAAAGACAGAGAAACTATGGGACACAGATATGTTGAAGTATTCAAGTCA
AACAACGTTGAAATGGATTGGGTGTTGAAGCATACTGGTCCAAATAGTCCTGACACGGCCAATGATGGCT
TTGTACGGCTTAGAGGACTTCCCTTTGGATGTAGCAAGGAAGAAATTGTTCAGTTCTTCTCAGGGTTGGA
AATCGTGCCAAATGGGATAACATTGCCGGTGGACTTCCAGGGGAGGAGTACGGGGGAGGCCTTCGTGCAG
TTTGCTTCACAGGAAATAGCTGAAAAGGCTCTAAAGAAACACAAGGAAAGAATAGGGCACAGGTATATTG
AAATCTTTAAGAGCAGTAGAGCTGAAGTTAGAACTCATTATGATCCACCACGAAAGCTTATGGCCATGCA
GCGGCCAGGTCCTTATGACAGACCTGGGGCTGGTAGAGGGTATAACAGCATTGGCAGAGGAGCTGGCTTT
GAGAGGATGAGGCGTGGTGCTTATGGTGGAGGCTATGGAGGCTATGATGATTACAATGGCTATAATGATG
GCTATGGATTTGGGTCAGATAGATTTGGAAGAGACCTCAATTACTGTTTTTCAGGAATGTCTGATCACAG
ATACGGGGATGGTGGCTCTACTTTCCAGAGCACAACAGGACACTGTGTACACATGCGGGGATTACCTTAC
AGAGCTACTGAGAATGACATTTATAATTTTTTTTCACCGCTCAACCCTGTGAGAGTACACATTGAAATTG
GTCCTGATGGCAGAGTAACTGGTGAAGCAGATGTCGAGTTCGCAACTCATGAAGATGCTGTGGCAGCTAT
GTCAAAAGACAAAGCAAATATGCAACACAGATATGTAGAACTCTTCTTGAATTCTACAGCAGGAGCAAGC
GGTGGTGCTTACGAACACAGATATGTAGAACTCTTCTTGAATTCTACAGCAGGAGCAAGCGGTGGTGCTT
ATGGTAGCCAAATGATGGGAGGCATGGGCTTGTCAAACCAGTCCAGCTACGGGGGCCCAGCCAGCCAGCA
GCTGAGTGGGGGTTACGGAGGCGGCTACGGTGGCCAGAGCAGCATGAGTGGATACGACCAAGTTTTACAG
GAAAACTCCAGTGATTTTCAATCAAACATTGCATAGGGATCCGGCTGCTAACAAAGCCCGAAAGGAAGCT
GAGTTGGCTGCTGCCACCGCTGAGCAATAACTAGCATAACCCCTTGGGGCCTCTAAACGGGTCTTGAGGG
GTTTTTTGCTGAAAGGAGGAACTATATCCGGATATCCCGCAAGAGGCCCGGCAGTACCGGCATAACCAAG
CCTATGCCTACAGCATCCAGGGTGACGGTGCCGAGGATGACGATGAGCGCATTGTTAGATTTCATACACG
GTGCCTGACTGCGTTAGCAATTTAACTGTGATAAACTACCGCATTAAAGCTTATCGATGATAAGCTGTCA
AACATGAGAATTCTTGAAGACGAAAGGGCCTCGTGATACGCCTATTTTTATAGGTTAATGTCATGATAAT
AATGGTTTCTTAGACGTCAGGTGGCACTTTTCGGGGAAATGTGCGCGGAACCCCTATTTGTTTATTTTTC
TAAATACATTCAAATATGTATCCGCTCATGAGACAATAACCCTGATAAATGCTTCAATAATATTGAAAAA
GGAAGAGTATGAGTATTCAACATTTCCGTGTCGCCCTTATTCCCTTTTTTGCGGCATTTTGCCTTCCTGT
TTTTGCTCACCCAGAAACGCTGGTGAAAGTAAAAGATGCTGAAGATCAGTTGGGTGCACGAGTGGGTTAC
ATCGAACTGGATCTCAACAGCGGTAAGATCCTTGAGAGTTTTCGCCCCGAAGAACGTTTTCCAATGATGA
GCACTTTTAAAGTTCTGCTATGTGGCGCGGTATTATCCCGTGTTGACGCCGGGCAAGAGCAACTCGGTCG
CCGCATACACTATTCTCAGAATGACTTGGTTGAGTACTCACCAGTCACAGAAAAGCATCTTACGGATGGC
ATGACAGTAAGAGAATTATGCAGTGCTGCCATAACCATGAGTGATAACACTGCGGCCAACTTACTTCTGA
CAACGATCGGAGGACCGAAGGAGCTAACCGCTTTTTTGCACAACATGGGGGATCATGTAACTCGCCTTGA
TCGTTGGGAACCGGAGCTGAATGAAGCCATACCAAACGACGAGCGTGACACCACGATGCCTGCAGCAATG
GCAACAACGTTGCGCAAACTATTAACTGGCGAACTACTTACTCTAGCTTCCCGGCAACAATTAATAGACT
GGATGGAGGCGGATAAAGTTGCAGGACCACTTCTGCGCTCGGCCCTTCCGGCTGGCTGGTTTATTGCTGA
TAAATCTGGAGCCGGTGAGCGTGGGTCTCGCGGTATCATTGCAGCACTGGGGCCAGATGGTAAGCCCTCC
CGTATCGTAGTTATCTACACGACGGGGAGTCAGGCAACTATGGATGAACGAAATAGACAGATCGCTGAGA
TAGGTGCCTCACTGATTAAGCATTGGTAACTGTCAGACCAAGTTTACTCATATATACTTTAGATTGATTT
AAAACTTCATTTTTAATTTAAAAGGATCTAGGTGAAGATCCTTTTTGATAATCTCATGACCAAAATCCCT
TAACGTGAGTTTTCGTTCCACTGAGCGTCAGACCCCGTAGAAAAGATCAAAGGATCTTCTTGAGATCCTT
TTTTTCTGCGCGTAATCTGCTGCTTGCAAACAAAAAAACCACCGCTACCAGCGGTGGTTTGTTTGCCGGA
TCAAGAGCTACCAACTCTTTTTCCGAAGGTAACTGGCTTCAGCAGAGCGCAGATACCAAATACTGTCCTT
CTAGTGTAGCCGTAGTTAGGCCACCACTTCAAGAACTCTGTAGCACCGCCTACATACCTCGCTCTGCTAA
TCCTGTTACCAGTGGCTGCTGCCAGTGGCGATAAGTCGTGTCTTACCGGGTTGGACTCAAGACGATAGTT
ACCGGATAAGGCGCAGCGGTCGGGCTGAACGGGGGGTTCGTGCACACAGCCCAGCTTGGAGCGAACGACC
TACACCGAACTGAGATACCTACAGCGTGAGCTATGAGAAAGCGCCACGCTTCCCGAAGGGAGAAAGGCGG
ACAGGTATCCGGTAAGCGGCAGGGTCGGAACAGGAGAGCGCACGAGGGAGCTTCCAGGGGGAAACGCCTG
GTATCTTTATAGTCCTGTCGGGTTTCGCCACCTCTGACTTGAGCGTCGATTTTTGTGATGCTCGTCAGGG
GGGCGGAGCCTATGGAAAAACGCCAGCAACGCGGCCTTTTTACGGTTCCTGGCCTTTTGCTGGCCTTTTG
CTCACATGTTCTTTCCTGCGTTATCCCCTGATTCTGTGGATAACCGTATTACCGCCTTTGAGTGAGCTGA
TACCGCTCGCCGCAGCCGAACGACCGAGCGCAGCGAGTCAGTGAGCGAGGAAGCGGAAGAGCGCCTGATG
CGGTATTTTCTCCTTACGCATCTGTGCGGTATTTCACACCGCAATGGTGCACTCTCAGTACAATCTGCTC
TGATGCCGCATAGTTAAGCCAGTATACACTCCGCTATCGCTACGTGACTGGGTCATGGCTGCGCCCCGAC
ACCCGCCAACACCCGCTGACGCGCCCTGACGGGCTTGTCTGCTCCCGGCATCCGCTTACAGACAAGCTGT
GACCGTCTCCGGGAGCTGCATGTGTCAGAGGTTTTCACCGTCATCACCGAAACGCGCGAGGCAGCTGCGG
TAAAGCTCATCAGCGTGGTCGTGAAGCGATTCACAGATGTCTGCCTGTTCATCCGCGTCCAGCTCGTTGA
GTTTCTCCAGAAGCGTTAATGTCTGGCTTCTGATAAAGCGGGCCATGTTAAGGGCGGTTTTTTCCTGTTT
GGTCACTGATGCCTCCGTGTAAGGGGGATTTCTGTTCATGGGGGTAATGATACCGATGAAACGAGAGAGG
ATGCTCACGATACGGGTTACTGATGATGAACATGCCCGGTTACTGGAACGTTGTGAGGGTAAACAACTGG
CGGTATGGATGCGGCGGGACCAGAGAAAAATCACTCAGGGTCAATGCCAGCGCTTCGTTAATACAGATGT
AGGTGTTCCACAGGGTAGCCAGCAGCATCCTGCGATGCAGATCCGGAACATAATGGTGCAGGGCGCTGAC
TTCCGCGTTTCCAGACTTTACGAAACACGGAAACCGAAGACCATTCATGTTGTTGCTCAGGTCGCAGACG
TTTTGCAGCAGCAGTCGCTTCACGTTCGCTCGCGTATCGGTGATTCATTCTGCTAACCAGTAAGGCAACC
CCGCCAGCCTAGCCGGGTCCTCAACGACAGGAGCACGATCATGCGCACCCGTGGCCAGGACCCAACGCTG
CCCGAGATGCGCCGCGTGCGGCTGCTGGAGATGGCGGACGCGATGGATATGTTCTGCCAAGGGTTGGTTT
GCGCATTCACAGTTCTCCGCAAGAATTGATTGGCTCCAATTCTTGGAGTGGTGAATCCGTTAGCGAGGTG
CCGCCGGCTTCCATTCAGGTCGAGGTGGCCCGGCTCCATGCACCGCGACGCAACGCGGGGAGGCAGACAA
GGTATAGGGCGGCGCCTACAATCCATGCCAACCCGTTCCATGTGCTCGCCGAGGCGGCATAAATCGCCGT
GACGATCAGCGGTCCAATGATCGAAGTTAGGCTGGTAAGAGCCGCGAGCGATCCTTGAAGCTGTCCCTGA
TGGTCGTCATCTACCTGCCTGGACAGCATGGCCTGCAACGCGGGCATCCCGATGCCGCCGGAAGCGAGAA
GAATCATAATGGGGAAGGCCATCCAGCCTCGCGTCGCGAACGCCAGCAAGACGTAGCCCAGCGCGTCGGC
CGCCATGCCGGCGATAATGGCCTGCTTCTCGCCGAAACGTTTGGTGGCGGGACCAGTGACGAAGGCTTGA
GCGAGGGCGTGCAAGATTCCGAATACCGCAAGCGACAGGCCGATCATCGTCGCGCTCCAGCGAAAGCGGT
CCTCGCCGAAAATGACCCAGAGCGCTGCCGGCACCTGTCCTACGAGTTGCATGATAAAGAAGACAGTCAT
AAGTGCGGCGACGATAGTCATGCCCCGCGCCCACCGGAAGGAGCTGACTGGGTTGAAGGCTCTCAAGGGC
ATCGGTCGAGATCCCGGTGCCTAATGAGTGAGCTAACTTACATTAATTGCGTTGCGCTCACTGCCCGCTT
TCCAGTCGGGAAACTGTCGTGCCAGCTGCATTAATGAATCGGCCAACGCGCGGGGAGAGGCGGTTTGCGT
ATTGGGCGCCAGGGTGGTTTTTCTTTTCACCAGTGAGACGGGCAACAGCTGATTGCCCTTCACCGCCTGG
CCCTGAGAGAGTTGCAGCAAGCGGTCCACGCTGGTTTGCCCCAGCAGGCGAAAATCCTGTTTGATGGTGG
TTAACGGCGGGATATAACATGAGCTGTCTTCGGTATCGTCGTATCCCACTACCGAGATATCCGCACCAAC
GCGCAGCCCGGACTCGGTAATGGCGCGCATTGCGCCCAGCGCCATCTGATCGTTGGCAACCAGCATCGCA
GTGGGAACGATGCCCTCATTCAGCATTTGCATGGTTTGTTGAAAACCGGACATGGCACTCCAGTCGCCTT
CCCGTTCCGCTATCGGCTGAATTTGATTGCGAGTGAGATATTTATGCCAGCCAGCCAGACGCAGACGCGC
CGAGACAGAACTTAATGGGCCCGCTAACAGCGCGATTTGCTGGTGACCCAATGCGACCAGATGCTCCACG
CCCAGTCGCGTACCGTCTTCATGGGAGAAAATAATACTGTTGATGGGTGTCTGGTCAGAGACATCAAGAA
ATAACGCCGGAACATTAGTGCAGGCAGCTTCCACAGCAATGGCATCCTGGTCATCCAGCGGATAGTTAAT
GATCAGCCCACTGACGCGTTGCGCGAGAAGATTGTGCACCGCCGCTTTACAGGCTTCGACGCCGCTTCGT
TCTACCATCGACACCACCACGCTGGCACCCAGTTGATCGGCGCGAGATTTAATCGCCGCGACAATTTGCG
ACGGCGCGTGCAGGGCCAGACTGGAGGTGGCAACGCCAATCAGCAACGACTGTTTGCCCGCCAGTTGTTG
TGCCACGCGGTTGGGAATGTAATTCAGCTCCGCCATCGCCGCTTCCACTTTTTCCCGCGTTTTCGCAGAA
ACGTGGCTGGCCTGGTTCACCACGCGGGAAACGGTCTGATAAGAGACACCGGCATACTCTGCGACATCGT
ATAACGTTACTGGTTTCACATTCACCACCCTGAATTGACTCTCTTCCGGGCGCTATCATGCCATACCGCG
AAAGGTTTTGCGCCATTCGATGGTGTCCGGGATCTCGACGCTCTCCCTTATGCGACTCCTGCATTAGGAA
GCAGCCCAGTAGTAGGTTGAGGCCGTTGAGCACCGCCGCCGCAAGGAATGGTGCATGCAAGGAGATGGCG
CCCAACAGTCCCCCGGCCACGGGGCCTGCCACCATACCCACGCCGAAACAAGCGCTCATGAGCCCGAAGT
GGCGAGCCCGATCTTCCCCATCGGTGATGTCGGCGATATAGGCGCCAGCAACCGCACCTGTGGCGCCGGT
GATGCCGGCCACGATGCGTCCGGCGTAGAGGATCGAGATCTCGATCCCGCGAAAT
Features (pLannotate 1.2.2; 21 found; start..end, strand, type, name):
      1..19      +  promoter       T7 promoter: promoter for bacteriophage T7 RNA polymerase
     20..44      +  protein_bind   lac operator: The lac repressor binds to the lac operator to inhibit transcription in E. coli. This inhibition can be relieved by adding lactose or isopropyl-β-D-thiogalactopyranoside (IPTG). lac repressor encoded by lacI
     59..81      +  RBS            RBS: efficient ribosome binding site from bacteriophage T7 gene 10 (Olins and Rangwala, 1989)
    100..116     +  CDS            capTEV™ (fragment): composite tag for in vivo biotinylation, TEV protease cleavage, and 6xHis tagging
    127..144     +  CDS            thrombin site: thrombin recognition and cleavage site
    157..1503    +  CDS            HNRNPH1: HNRH1_HUMAN - Also known as HNRPH, HNRPH1. Experimental evidence at protein level: Swiss-Prot protein existence level 1. This protein is a component of the heterogeneous nuclear ribonucleoprotein (hnRNP) complexes which provide the substrate for the processing events that pre-mRNAs undergo before becoming functional, translatable mRNAs in the cytoplasm. Mediates pre-mRNA alternative splicing regulation. Inhibits, together with CUGBP1, insulin receptor (IR) pre-mRNA exon 11 inclusion in myoblast. Binds to the IR RNA. Binds poly(RG). From Homo sapiens (Human).
   1514..1563    +  CDS            SET1 (fragment): solubility-enhancement tag derived from T7 phage gene 10B
   1571..1618    +  terminator     T7 terminator: transcription terminator for bacteriophage T7 RNA polymerase
   1641..1745    -  CDS            TcR (fragment): tetracycline efflux protein; tet; confers resistance to tetracycline
   1793..1821    -  promoter       tet promoter: E. coli promoter for tetracycline efflux protein gene
   1934..2038    +  promoter       AmpR promoter: bla
   2039..2899    +  CDS            AmpR: β-lactamase; bla; confers resistance to ampicillin, carbenicillin, and related antibiotics
   3070..3658    +  rep_origin     ori: high-copy-number ColE1/pMB1/pBR322/pUC origin of replication
   3844..3983    -  misc_feature   bom: basis of mobility region from pBR322
   4085..4276    -  CDS            rop: Rop protein, which maintains plasmids at low copy number; rop
   4293..4673    +  CDS            YPB1_ECOLX: Protein predicted: Swiss-Prot protein existence level 4. From Escherichia coli.
   4915..5539    -  CDS            TcR (fragment): tetracycline efflux protein; tet; confers resistance to tetracycline
   5554..5575    -  protein_bind   CAP binding site: CAP binding activates transcription in the presence of cAMP. E. coli catabolite activator protein
   5588..6669    -  CDS            lacI: lac repressor; lacI; The lac repressor binds to the lac operator to inhibit transcription in E. coli. This inhibition can be relieved by adding lactose or isopropyl-β-D-thiogalactopyranoside (IPTG).
   6670..6747    -  promoter       lacI promoter: lacI
   6755..7034    -  CDS            TcR (fragment): tetracycline efflux protein; tet; confers resistance to tetracycline
