[The description below was written by a language model from this plasmid's Addgene catalogue record and pLannotate feature annotations shown in this document.]
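Description:
pET15b-hnRNP-H is a bacterial expression plasmid built on the pET15b backbone for producing recombinant human hnRNP H (HNRNPH1) in E. coli. The sequenced record is about 7.1 kb, consistent with a roughly 5.7 kb vector carrying an insert of about 1.3 kb. It replicates from a pBR322-type ColE1/pMB1 origin accompanied by the bom region and the rop gene, which restrains copy number. Selection is by ampicillin through the β-lactamase gene. Several short tetracycline-resistance fragments and the tet promoter appear in the annotation. These are non-functional remnants of the pBR322 ancestry rather than a working marker.

The hnRNP H coding sequence was inserted between XhoI and BamHI sites, both retained, downstream of a T7 promoter fused to a lac operator and the phage T7 gene 10 ribosome binding site. It is followed by the T7 terminator. The plasmid also carries lacI under its own promoter, so transcription is repressed until IPTG is added in a host that supplies T7 RNA polymerase. The protein is made with an N-terminal His tag followed by a thrombin cleavage site, allowing metal-affinity purification and optional removal of the tag. The short region annotated as a capTEV fragment corresponds to this His tag. The small "SET1" fragment after the insert is most likely residual vector sequence rather than a fused tag.

hnRNP H is a component of hnRNP complexes that regulates alternative pre-mRNA splicing, and the associated publication examines its role in a splicing enhancer complex acting on a neuronal c-src exon. The depositor notes that the insert most closely matches a particular human reference and a bovine one.
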