Addgene plasmid #23020: pET15b-hnRNP-H
Depositing lab: Douglas Black. Depositing organization: University of California, Los Angeles (UCLA). Publication: hnRNP H is a component of a splicing enhancer complex that activates a c-src alternative exon in neuronal cells. Chou MY, Rooke N, Turck CW, Black DL. Mol Cell Biol. 1999 Jan . 19(1):69-77. PubMed 9858532.
Backbone
  Vector backbone: pET15b
  Backbone size w/o insert (bp): 5700
  Vector type: Bacterial Expression
Growth in bacteria
  Bacterial resistance: Ampicillin, 100 μg/mL
  Growth temperature: 37°C
  Growth strain: DH5alpha
  Copy number: Unknown
Gene/Insert
  Gene/Insert name: hnRNP-H (alt names: hnRNPH; HNRPH)
  Species: H. sapiens (human)
  Insert size (bp): 1300
  Entrez Gene: HNRNPH1 (a.k.a. HNRPH, HNRPH1, NEDCDS, hnRNPH)
  Tag / fusion protein: His (N terminal on insert)
  Cloning method: Restriction Enzyme; 5′ cloning site XhoI (not destroyed); 3′ cloning site BamHI (not destroyed)
  Sequencing primers: 5′ T7
Terms and licenses: Academic/Nonprofit Terms; Industry Terms: Not Available to Industry
Depositor comments: Please note that the hnRNP-H sequence is most similar to Genbank reference CAG33059.1 (human) and NCBI reference NP_001180163.1 (bos taurus).
How to cite: pET15b-hnRNP-H was a gift from Douglas Black (Addgene plasmid # 23020 ; http://n2t.net/addgene:23020 ; RRID:Addgene_23020)
