>Addgene plasmid #23020 | pET15b-hnRNP-H | addgene partial sequence | sequence record 28938 | 23020 with T7
ATTCCCTCTGAATATTTTGTTTAACTTTAAGAAGGAGATATACCATGGGCAGCAGCCATCATCATCATCA
TCACAGCAGCGGCCTGGTGCCGCGCGGCAGCCATATGCTCGAGATGATGTTGGGCACGGAGGGTGGAGAG
GGATTCGTGGTGAAGGTCCGGGGCTTGCCCTGGTCTTGCTCGGCCGATGAAGTGCAGAGGTTTTTTTCTG
ACTGCAAAATTCAAAATGGGGCTCAAGGTATTCGTTTCATCTACACCAGAGAAGGCAGACCAAGTGGCGA
GGCTTTTGTTGAACTTGAATCAGAAGATGAAGTCAAATTGGCCCTGAAAAAAGACAGAGAAACTATGGGA
CACAGATATGTTGAAGTATTCAAGTCAAACAACGTTGAAATGGATTGGGTGTTGAAGCATACTGGTCCAA
ATAGTCCTGACACGGCCAATGATGGCTTTGTACGGCTTAGAGGACTTCCCTTTGGATGTAGCAAGGAAGA
AATTGTTCAGTTCTTCTCAGGGTTGGAAATCGTGCCAAATGGGATAACATTGCCGGTGGACTTCCAGGGG
AGGAGTACGGGGGAGGCCTTCGTGCAGTTTGCTTCACAGGAAATAGCTGAAAAGGCTCTAAAGAAACACA
AGGAAAGAATAGGGCACAGGTATATTGAAATCTTTAAGAGCCATAGAGCTGACGTTAAAA
